Addgene plasmid #109130: pCAG-CsChR-mRuby2-ST
Purpose: Cation channelrhodopsin CsChR fused to mRuby2 fluorophore and targeted to the neuronal soma and proximal dendrites
Depositing lab: Hillel Adesnik. Depositing organization: University of California, Berkeley. Publication: Precise multimodal optical control of neural ensemble activity. Mardinly AR, Oldenburg IA, Pegard NC, Sridharan S, Lyall EH, Chesnov K, Brohawn SG, Waller L, Adesnik H. Nat Neurosci. 2018 Apr 30. pii: 10.1038/s41593-018-0139-8. doi: 10.1038/s41593-018-0139-8. PubMed 29713079.
Backbone
  Vector backbone: pCAGGS
  Backbone size w/o insert (bp): 5831
  Total vector size (bp): 7802
  Vector type: Mammalian Expression
Growth in bacteria
  Bacterial resistance: Ampicillin, 100 μg/mL
  Growth temperature: 37°C
  Growth strain: DH5alpha
  Copy number: High Copy
Gene/Insert
  Gene/Insert name: CsChR-mRuby2-ST
  Insert size (bp): 1971
  Promoter: CAG
  Cloning method: Ligation Independent Cloning
  Sequencing primers: 5′ Custom; 3′ WPRE_R
Terms and licenses: Academic/Nonprofit Terms; Industry Terms: Not Available to Industry
How to cite: pCAG-CsChR-mRuby2-ST was a gift from Hillel Adesnik (Addgene plasmid # 109130 ; http://n2t.net/addgene:109130 ; RRID:Addgene_109130)
