[The description below was written by a language model from this plasmid's Addgene catalogue record and pLannotate feature annotations shown in this document.]
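Description:
pCAG-CsChR-mRuby2-ST is a mammalian expression plasmid built on the pCAGGS backbone, about 7.8 kb in total (the catalogue lists 7,802 bp and the sequenced record is 7,833 nt). It is propagated in E. coli through a high-copy ColE1/pUC-type origin and selected with ampicillin via the β-lactamase gene and its own promoter. The backbone also carries an SV40 origin with a fragment of the SV40 promoter, an SV40 poly(A) signal, and remnants of lac regulatory elements. None of these contributes to the payload, and no mammalian selection marker is annotated.

The payload is a roughly 2 kb fusion open reading frame driven by the CAG promoter, annotated here as the CMV immediate-early enhancer, the chicken β-actin promoter and a chimeric β-actin/β-globin intron, which together give strong constitutive expression in mammalian cells. The fusion consists of the cation channelrhodopsin CsChR, the red fluorescent protein mRuby2, and a C-terminal "ST" soma-targeting sequence. The feature table identifies this last part as a fragment of the rat Kv2.1 potassium channel (Kcnb1). The automated annotation does not recognise most of the opsin coding region, marking only a short stretch with similarity to CoChR, so the opsin's identity rests on the catalogue entry. Downstream lie a short chimeric intron, a WPRE that enhances transcript stability and expression, and a bGH polyadenylation signal, followed by the rabbit β-globin poly(A) of the parent vector.

The stated purpose is to confine the light-gated channel to the neuronal soma and proximal dendrites. The mRuby2 tag reports expression and localisation, and the associated publication concerns precise optical control of neural ensemble activity.
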