Features (pLannotate 1.2.2; 25 found; start..end, strand, type, name):
      5..384     +  enhancer       CMV enhancer: human cytomegalovirus immediate early enhancer
    386..661     +  promoter       chicken β-actin promoter: No description available
    662..1678    +  intron         chimeric intron: chimera between introns from chicken β-actin and rabbit β-globin
   1676..1732    +  CDS            HBB (fragment): HBB_LEPEU - Experimental evidence at protein level: Swiss-Prot protein existence level 1. Involved in oxygen transport from the lung to the various peripheral tissues. From Lepus europaeus (European hare).
   2699..2727    +  CDS            CoChR (fragment): high-photocurrent channelrhodopsin from Chloromonas oogama (Shemesh et al., 2017)
   2795..3505    +  CDS            mRuby2: mRuby2 is a basic (constitutively fluorescent) red fluorescent protein published in 2012, derived from Entacmaea quadricolor. It has moderate acid sensitivity.
   3488..3709    +  CDS            Kcnb1 (fragment): KCNB1_RAT - Experimental evidence at protein level: Swiss-Prot protein existence level 1. Voltage-gated potassium channel that mediates transmembrane potassium transport in excitable membranes, primarily in the brain, but also in the pancreas and cardiovascular system. Contributes to the regulation of the action potential (AP) repolarization, duration and frequency of repetitive AP firing in neurons, muscle cells and endocrine cells and plays a role in homeostatic attenuation of electrical excitability throughout the brain (PubMed:10024359, PubMed:10618149, PubMed:12451110, PubMed:17379638, Pu
   3729..3861    +  intron         chimeric intron: chimera between introns from human β-globin and immunoglobulin heavy chain genes
   3870..4458    +  misc_feature   WPRE: woodchuck hepatitis virus posttranscriptional regulatory element
   4462..4478    +  misc_feature   MCS (fragment): pUC18/19 multiple cloning site
   4491..4602    +  polyA_signal   bGH poly(A) signal: bovine growth hormone polyadenylation signal
   4698..4716    -  promoter       T3 promoter: promoter for bacteriophage T3 RNA polymerase
   4775..4849    +  CDS            HBB (fragment): HBB_PONPY - Experimental evidence at transcript level: Swiss-Prot protein existence level 2. Involved in oxygen transport from the lung to the various peripheral tissues. From Pongo pygmaeus (Bornean orangutan).
   4920..4975    +  polyA_signal   β-globin poly(A) signal: rabbit β-globin polyadenylation signal (Gil and Proudfoot, 1987)
   5360..5376    -  protein_bind   lac operator: The lac repressor binds to the lac operator to inhibit transcription in E. coli. This inhibition can be relieved by adding lactose or isopropyl-β-D-thiogalactopyranoside (IPTG). lac repressor encoded by lacI
   5384..5414    -  promoter       lac promoter: promoter for the E. coli lac operon
   5429..5450    -  protein_bind   CAP binding site: CAP binding activates transcription in the presence of cAMP. E. coli catabolite activator protein
   5463..5502    -  CDS            lacI (fragment): lac repressor; lacI; The lac repressor binds to the lac operator to inhibit transcription in E. coli. This inhibition can be relieved by adding lactose or isopropyl-β-D-thiogalactopyranoside (IPTG).
   5509..5531    +  promoter       SV40 promoter (fragment): SV40 enhancer and early promoter
   5555..5690    +  rep_origin     SV40 ori: SV40 origin of replication
   5710..5844    +  polyA_signal   SV40 poly(A) signal: SV40 polyadenylation signal
   5846..5900    -  CDS            lacI (fragment): lac repressor; lacI; The lac repressor binds to the lac operator to inhibit transcription in E. coli. This inhibition can be relieved by adding lactose or isopropyl-β-D-thiogalactopyranoside (IPTG).
   6083..6671    -  rep_origin     ori: high-copy-number ColE1/pMB1/pBR322/pUC origin of replication
   6842..7702    -  CDS            AmpR: β-lactamase; bla; confers resistance to ampicillin, carbenicillin, and related antibiotics
   7703..7807    -  promoter       AmpR promoter: bla
>Addgene plasmid #109130 | pCAG-CsChR-mRuby2-ST | addgene full sequence | sequence record 213552 | Addgene NGS Result
GGTCGACATTGATTATTGACTAGTTATTAATAGTAATCAATTACGGGGTCATTAGTTCATAGCCCATATA
TGGAGTTCCGCGTTACATAACTTACGGTAAATGGCCCGCCTGGCTGACCGCCCAACGACCCCCGCCCATT
GACGTCAATAATGACGTATGTTCCCATAGTAACGCCAATAGGGACTTTCCATTGACGTCAATGGGTGGAG
TATTTACGGTAAACTGCCCACTTGGCAGTACATCAAGTGTATCATATGCCAAGTACGCCCCCTATTGACG
TCAATGACGGTAAATGGCCCGCCTGGCATTATGCCCAGTACATGACCTTATGGGACTTTCCTACTTGGCA
GTACATCTACGTATTAGTCATCGCTATTACCATGGTCGAGGTGAGCCCCACGTTCTGCTTCACTCTCCCC
ATCTCCCCCCCCTCCCCACCCCCAATTTTGTATTTATTTATTTTTTAATTATTTTGTGCAGCGATGGGGG
CGGGGGGGGGGGGGGCGCGCGCCAGGCGGGGCGGGGGGGGGCGGGGGGGGGGGGGGGGCGGGGCGGAGAG
GTGCGGCGGCAGCCAATCAGAGCGGCGCGCTCCGAAAGTTTCCTTTTATGGCGAGGCGGCGGCGGCGGCG
GCCCTATAAAAAGCGAAGCGCGCGGCGGGCGGGAGTCGCTGCGCGCTGCCTTCGCCCCGTGCCCCGCTCC
GCCGCCGCCTCGCGCCGCCCGCCCCGGCTCTGACTGACCGCGTTACTCCCACAGGTGAGCGGGCGGGACG
GCCCTTCTCCTCCGGGCTGTAATTAGCGCTTGGTTTAATGACGGCTTGTTTCTTTTCTGTGGCTGCGTGA
AAGCCTTGAGGGGCTCCGGGAGGGCCCTTTGTGCGGGGGGAGCGGCTCGGGGGGTGCGTGCGTGTGTGTG
TGCGTGGGGAGCGCCGCGTGCGGCTCCGCGCTGCCCGGCGGCTGTGAGCGCTGCGGGCGCGGCGCGGGGC
TTTGTGCGCTCCGCAGTGTGCGCGAGGGGAGCGCGGCCGGGGGCGGTGCCCCGCGGTGCGGGGGGGGCTG
CGAGGGGAACAAAGGCTGCGTGCGGGGTGTGTGCGTGGGGGGGTGAGCAGGGGGTGTGGGCGCGTCGGTC
GGGCTGCAACCCCCCCTGCACCCCCCTCCCCGAGTTGCTGAGCACGGCCCGGCTTCGGGTGCGGGGCTCC
GTACGGGGCGTGGCGCGGGGCTCGCCGTGCCGGGCGGGGGGTGGCGGCAGGTGGGGGTGCCGGGCGGGGC
GGGGCCGCCTCGGGCCGGGGAGGGCTCGGGGGAGGGGCGCGGCGGCCCCCGGAGCGCCGGCGGCTGTCGA
GGCGCGGCGAGCCGCAGCCATTGCCTTTTATGGTAATCGTGCGAGAGGGCGCAGGGACTTCCTTTGTCCC
AAATCTGTGCGGAGCCGAAATCTGGGAGGCGCCGCCGCACCCCCTCTAGCGGGCGCGGGGCGAAGCGGTG
CGGCGCCGGCAGGAAGGAAATGGGCGGGGAGGGCCTTCGTGCGTCGCCGCGCCGCCGTCCCCTTCTCCCT
CTCCAGCCTCGGGGCTGTCCGCGGGGGGACGGCTGCCTTCGGGGGGGACGGGGCAGGGCGGGGTTCGGCT
TCTGGCGTGTGACCGGCGGCTCTAGAGCCTCTGCTAACCATGTTCATGCCTTCTTCTTTTTCCTACAGCT
CCTGGGCAACGTGCTGGTTATTGTGCTGTCTCATCATTTTGGCAAAGAATTCGGTACCACCATGAGCAGA
CTGGTCGCCGCTTCTTGGCTGCTGGCTCTCCTCCTCTGCGGAATTACCAGCACAACAACAGCCTCTAGCG
CCCCAGCAGCTTCTTCTACAGACGGAACAGCCGCCGCAGCAGTGTCTCACTACGCCATGAACGGCTTCGA
CGAGCTGGCTAAAGGAGCCGTGGTGCCAGAAGACCACTTTGTCTGCGGACCAGCCGACAAGTGCTATTGC
TCCGCTTGGCTGCACAGCCACGGAAGCAAGGAGGAGAAGACCGCCTTCACCGTCATGCAGTGGATCGTGT
TCGCCGTCTGCATCATCAGCCTGCTGTTCTACGCCTACCAGACTTGGAGGGCTACTTGCGGTTGGGAGGA
GGTGTACGTGACCATCATCGAGCTGGTCCACGTCTGCTTCGGACTCTGGCACGAGGTCGATAGCCCTTGT
ACCCTGTACCTGAGCACAGGCAACATGGTCCTCTGGCTGAGATACGCCGAGTGGCTGCTGACTTGCCCCG
TGATCCTGATCCACCTGAGCAACCTGACCGGCATGAAGAACGACTACAACAAGCGGACCATGGCCCTGCT
GGTGTCAGACGTGGGCTGTATCGTGTGGGGAACAACAGCCGCCCTGAGCACCGATTTCGTGAAGATCATC
TTCTTCTTCCTGGGCCTGCTGTACGGCTTCTACACCTTCTACGCCGCCGCCAAGATCTACATCGAGGCCT
ACCACACCGTGCCCAAGGGCATTTGTAGACAGCTCGTGCGGCTGCAGGCCTACGACTTCTTCTTCACTTG
GAGCATGTTCCCCATCCTGTTCATGGTCGGCCCAGAGGGATTCGGCAAGATCACCGCCTACAGCAGCGGA
ATCGCCCACGAAGTGTGCGATCTGCTGAGCAAGAACCTCTGGGGCCTGATGGGCCACTTCATCCGCGTGA
AGATCCACGAGCACATCCTGGTGCACGGCAACATCACCAAGAAGACCAAGGTCAACGTGGCCGGCGACAT
GGTGGAACTGGACACCTACGTGGACCAGGACGAGGAACACGACGAGGGAGCGGCCGCACCGGTAATGGTG
TCTAAGGGCGAAGAGCTGATCAAGGAAAATATGCGTATGAAGGTGGTCATGGAAGGTTCGGTCAACGGCC
ACCAATTCAAATGCACAGGTGAAGGAGAAGGCAATCCGTACATGGGAACTCAAACCATGAGGATCAAAGT
CATCGAGGGAGGACCCCTGCCATTTGCCTTTGACATTCTTGCCACGTCGTTCATGTATGGCAGCCGTACT
TTTATCAAGTACCCGAAAGGCATTCCTGATTTCTTTAAACAGTCCTTTCCTGAGGGTTTTACTTGGGAAA
GAGTTACGAGATACGAAGATGGTGGAGTCGTCACCGTCATGCAGGACACCAGCCTTGAGGATGGCTGTCT
CGTTTACCACGTCCAAGTCAGAGGGGTAAACTTTCCCTCCAATGGTCCCGTGATGCAGAAGAAGACCAAG
GGTTGGGAGCCTAATACAGAGATGATGTATCCAGCAGATGGTGGTCTGAGGGGATACACTCATATGGCAC
TGAAAGTTGATGGTGGTGGCCATCTGTCTTGCTCTTTCGTAACAACTTACAGGTCAAAAAAGACCGTCGG
GAACATCAAGATGCCCGGTATCCATGCCGTTGATCACCGCCTGGAAAGGTTAGAGGAAAGTGACAATGAA
ATGTTCGTAGTACAACGCGAACACGCAGTTGCCAAGTTCGCCGGGCTTGGTGGTGGGATGGACGAGCTGT
ACAAGGCCCTAGAGCAGTCCCAGCCCATCCTCAACACCAAGGAGATGGCCCCGCAGAGCAAGCCTCCAGA
GGAGCTGGAGATGAGCAGCATGCCCAGCCCCGTGGCCCCTCTGCCCGCACGCACGGAGGGCGTCATCGAC
ATGCGGAGCATGTCCAGCATTGACAGCTTCATCAGCTGTGCCACGGACTTCCCTGAAGCCACCAGATTCT
AAGGACTCGAGGCCGCAGGTAAGTATCAAGGTTACAAGACAGGTTTAAGGAGACCAATAGAAACTGGGCT
TGTCGAGACAGAGAAGACTCTTGCGTTTCTGATAGGCACCTATTGGTCTTACTGACATCCACTTTGCCTT
TCTCTCCACAGGTGTCGACAATCAACCTCTGGATTACAAAATTTGTGAAAGATTGACTGGTATTCTTAAC
TATGTTGCTCCTTTTACGCTATGTGGATACGCTGCTTTAATGCCTTTGTATCATGCTATTGCTTCCCGTA
TGGCTTTCATTTTCTCCTCCTTGTATAAATCCTGGTTGCTGTCTCTTTATGAGGAGTTGTGGCCCGTTGT
CAGGCAACGTGGCGTGGTGTGCACTGTGTTTGCTGACGCAACCCCCACTGGTTGGGGCATTGCCACCACC
TGTCAGCTCCTTTCCGGGACTTTCGCTTTCCCCCTCCCTATTGCCACGGCGGAACTCATCGCCGCCTGCC
TTGCCCGCTGCTGGACAGGGGCTCGGCTGTTGGGCACTGACAATTCCGTGGTGTTGTCGGGGAAGCTGAC
GTCCTTTCCATGGCTGCTCGCCTGTGTTGCCACCTGGATTCTGCGCGGGACGTCCTTCTGCTACGTCCCT
TCGGCCCTCAATCCAGCGGACCTTCCTTCCCGCGGCCTGCTGCCGGCTCTGCGGCCTCTTCCGCGTCTTC
GCCTTCGCCCTCAGACGAGTCGGATCTCCCTTTGGGCCGCCTCCCCGCCTGGAATTCGAGCTCGGTACGA
TCAGCCTCGACTGTGCCTTCTAGTTGCCAGCCATCTGTTGTTTGCCCCTCCCCCGTGCCTTCCTTGACCC
TGGAAGGTGCCACTCCCACTGTCCTTTCCTAATAAAATGAGGAAATTGCATCGCATTGTCTGAGTAGGTG
TCATTCTATTCTGGGGGGTGGGGTGGGGCAGGACAGCAAGGGGGAGGATTGGGAAGACAATAGCCCAGCT
TTTGTTCCCTTTAGTGAGGGTTAATTGCGCGCTTGGCGTAATCATGGTCATAGCTGTTTCCTGTGTGAAA
TTGTTATCCGCTAATTCACTCCTCAGGTGCAGGCTGCCTATCAGAAGGTGGTGGCTGGTGTGGCCAATGC
CCTGGCTCACAAATACCACTGAGATCTTTTTCCCTCTGCCAAAAATTATGGGGACATCATGAAGCCCCTT
GAGCATCTGACTTCTGGCTAATAAAGGAAATTTATTTTCATTGCAATAGTGTGTTGGAATTTTTTGTGTC
TCTCACTCGGAAGGACATATGGGAGGGCAAATCATTTAAAACATCAGAATGAGTATTTGGTTTAGAGTTT
GGCAACATATGCCCATATGCTGGCTGCCATGAACAAAGGTTGGCTATAAAGAGGTCATCAGTATATGAAA
CAGCCCCCTGCTGTCCATTCCTTATTCCATAGAAAAGCCTTGACTTGAGGTTAGATTTTTTTTATATTTT
GTTTTGTGTTATTTTTTTCTTTAACATCCCTAAAATTTTCCTTACATGTTTTACTAGCCAGATTTTTCCT
CCTCTCCTGACTACTCCCAGTCATAGCTGTCCCTCTTCTCTTATGGAGATCCCTCGACCTGCAGCCCAAG
CTTGGCGTAATCATGGTCATAGCTGTTTCCTGTGTGAAATTGTTATCCGCTCACAATTCCACACAACATA
CGAGCCGGAAGCATAAAGTGTAAAGCCTGGGGTGCCTAATGAGTGAGCTAACTCACATTAATTGCGTTGC
GCTCACTGCCCGCTTTCCAGTCGGGAAACCTGTCGTGCCAGCGGATCCGCATCTCAATTAGTCAGCAACC
ATAGTCCCGCCCCTAACTCCGCCCATCCCGCCCCTAACTCCGCCCAGTTCCGCCCATTCTCCGCCCCATG
GCTGACTAATTTTTTTTATTTATGCAGAGGCCGAGGCCGCCTCGGCCTCTGAGCTATTCCAGAAGTAGTG
AGGAGGCTTTTTTGGAGGCCTAGGCTTTTGCAAAAAGCTAACTTGTTTATTGCAGCTTATAATGGTTACA
AATAAAGCAATAGCATCACAAATTTCACAAATAAAGCATTTTTTTCACTGCATTCTAGTTGTGGTTTGTC
CAAACTCATCAATGTATCTTATCATGTCTGGATCCGCTGCATTAATGAATCGGCCAACGCGCGGGGAGAG
GCGGTTTGCGTATTGGGCGCTCTTCCGCTTCCTCGCTCACTGACTCGCTGCGCTCGGTCGTTCGGCTGCG
GCGAGCGGTATCAGCTCACTCAAAGGCGGTAATACGGTTATCCACAGAATCAGGGGATAACGCAGGAAAG
AACATGTGAGCAAAAGGCCAGCAAAAGGCCAGGAACCGTAAAAAGGCCGCGTTGCTGGCGTTTTTCCATA
GGCTCCGCCCCCCTGACGAGCATCACAAAAATCGACGCTCAAGTCAGAGGTGGCGAAACCCGACAGGACT
ATAAAGATACCAGGCGTTTCCCCCTGGAAGCTCCCTCGTGCGCTCTCCTGTTCCGACCCTGCCGCTTACC
GGATACCTGTCCGCCTTTCTCCCTTCGGGAAGCGTGGCGCTTTCTCATAGCTCACGCTGTAGGTATCTCA
GTTCGGTGTAGGTCGTTCGCTCCAAGCTGGGCTGTGTGCACGAACCCCCCGTTCAGCCCGACCGCTGCGC
CTTATCCGGTAACTATCGTCTTGAGTCCAACCCGGTAAGACACGACTTATCGCCACTGGCAGCAGCCACT
GGTAACAGGATTAGCAGAGCGAGGTATGTAGGCGGTGCTACAGAGTTCTTGAAGTGGTGGCCTAACTACG
GCTACACTAGAAGAACAGTATTTGGTATCTGCGCTCTGCTGAAGCCAGTTACCTTCGGAAAAAGAGTTGG
TAGCTCTTGATCCGGCAAACAAACCACCGCTGGTAGCGGTGGTTTTTTTGTTTGCAAGCAGCAGATTACG
CGCAGAAAAAAAGGATCTCAAGAAGATCCTTTGATCTTTTCTACGGGGTCTGACGCTCAGTGGAACGAAA
ACTCACGTTAAGGGATTTTGGTCATGAGATTATCAAAAAGGATCTTCACCTAGATCCTTTTAAATTAAAA
ATGAAGTTTTAAATCAATCTAAAGTATATATGAGTAAACTTGGTCTGACAGTTACCAATGCTTAATCAGT
GAGGCACCTATCTCAGCGATCTGTCTATTTCGTTCATCCATAGTTGCCTGACTCCCCGTCGTGTAGATAA
CTACGATACGGGAGGGCTTACCATCTGGCCCCAGTGCTGCAATGATACCGCGAGACCCACGCTCACCGGC
TCCAGATTTATCAGCAATAAACCAGCCAGCCGGAAGGGCCGAGCGCAGAAGTGGTCCTGCAACTTTATCC
GCCTCCATCCAGTCTATTAATTGTTGCCGGGAAGCTAGAGTAAGTAGTTCGCCAGTTAATAGTTTGCGCA
ACGTTGTTGCCATTGCTACAGGCATCGTGGTGTCACGCTCGTCGTTTGGTATGGCTTCATTCAGCTCCGG
TTCCCAACGATCAAGGCGAGTTACATGATCCCCCATGTTGTGCAAAAAAGCGGTTAGCTCCTTCGGTCCT
CCGATCGTTGTCAGAAGTAAGTTGGCCGCAGTGTTATCACTCATGGTTATGGCAGCACTGCATAATTCTC
TTACTGTCATGCCATCCGTAAGATGCTTTTCTGTGACTGGTGAGTACTCAACCAAGTCATTCTGAGAATA
GTGTATGCGGCGACCGAGTTGCTCTTGCCCGGCGTCAATACGGGATAATACCGCGCCACATAGCAGAACT
TTAAAAGTGCTCATCATTGGAAAACGTTCTTCGGGGCGAAAACTCTCAAGGATCTTACCGCTGTTGAGAT
CCAGTTCGATGTAACCCACTCGTGCACCCAACTGATCTTCAGCATCTTTTACTTTCACCAGCGTTTCTGG
GTGAGCAAAAACAGGAAGGCAAAATGCCGCAAAAAAGGGAATAAGGGCGACACGGAAATGTTGAATACTC
ATACTCTTCCTTTTTCAATATTATTGAAGCATTTATCAGGGTTATTGTCTCATGAGCGGATACATATTTG
AATGTATTTAGAAAAATAAACAAATAGGGGTTCCGCGCACATTTCCCCGAAAAGTGCCACCTG
