>Addgene plasmid #109130 | pCAG-CsChR-mRuby2-ST | depositor partial sequence | sequence record 211246 | pCAG-CsChR-mRuby2-ST sequence 1971 bps
ATGAGCAGACTGGTCGCCGCTTCTTGGCTGCTGGCTCTCCTCCTCTGCGGAATTACCAGCACAACAACAG
CCTCTAGCGCCCCAGCAGCTTCTTCTACAGACGGAACAGCCGCCGCAGCAGTGTCTCACTACGCCATGAA
CGGCTTCGACGAGCTGGCTAAAGGAGCCGTGGTGCCAGAAGACCACTTTGTCTGCGGACCAGCCGACAAG
TGCTATTGCTCCGCTTGGCTGCACAGCCACGGAAGCAAGGAGGAGAAGACCGCCTTCACCGTCATGCAGT
GGATCGTGTTCGCCGTCTGCATCATCAGCCTGCTGTTCTACGCCTACCAGACTTGGAGGGCTACTTGCGG
TTGGGAGGAGGTGTACGTGACCATCATCGAGCTGGTCCACGTCTGCTTCGGACTCTGGCACGAGGTCGAT
AGCCCTTGTACCCTGTACCTGAGCACAGGCAACATGGTCCTCTGGCTGAGATACGCCGAGTGGCTGCTGA
CTTGCCCCGTGATCCTGATCCACCTGAGCAACCTGACCGGCATGAAGAACGACTACAACAAGCGGACCAT
GGCCCTGCTGGTGTCAGACGTGGGCTGTATCGTGTGGGGAACAACAGCCGCCCTGAGCACCGATTTCGTG
AAGATCATCTTCTTCTTCCTGGGCCTGCTGTACGGCTTCTACACCTTCTACGCCGCCGCCAAGATCTACA
TCGAGGCCTACCACACCGTGCCCAAGGGCATTTGTAGACAGCTCGTGCGGCTGCAGGCCTACGACTTCTT
CTTCACTTGGAGCATGTTCCCCATCCTGTTCATGGTCGGCCCAGAGGGATTCGGCAAGATCACCGCCTAC
AGCAGCGGAATCGCCCACGAAGTGTGCGATCTGCTGAGCAAGAACCTCTGGGGCCTGATGGGCCACTTCA
TCCGCGTGAAGATCCACGAGCACATCCTGGTGCACGGCAACATCACCAAGAAGACCAAGGTCAACGTGGC
CGGCGACATGGTGGAACTGGACACCTACGTGGACCAGGACGAGGAACACGACGAGGGAGCGGCCGCACCG
GTAATGGTGTCTAAGGGCGAAGAGCTGATCAAGGAAAATATGCGTATGAAGGTGGTCATGGAAGGTTCGG
TCAACGGCCACCAATTCAAATGCACAGGTGAAGGAGAAGGCAATCCGTACATGGGAACTCAAACCATGAG
GATCAAAGTCATCGAGGGAGGACCCCTGCCATTTGCCTTTGACATTCTTGCCACGTCGTTCATGTATGGC
AGCCGTACTTTTATCAAGTACCCGAAAGGCATTCCTGATTTCTTTAAACAGTCCTTTCCTGAGGGTTTTA
CTTGGGAAAGAGTTACGAGATACGAAGATGGTGGAGTCGTCACCGTCATGCAGGACACCAGCCTTGAGGA
TGGCTGTCTCGTTTACCACGTCCAAGTCAGAGGGGTAAACTTTCCCTCCAATGGTCCCGTGATGCAGAAG
AAGACCAAGGGTTGGGAGCCTAATACAGAGATGATGTATCCAGCAGATGGTGGTCTGAGGGGATACACTC
ATATGGCACTGAAAGTTGATGGTGGTGGCCATCTGTCTTGCTCTTTCGTAACAACTTACAGGTCAAAAAA
GACCGTCGGGAACATCAAGATGCCCGGTATCCATGCCGTTGATCACCGCCTGGAAAGGTTAGAGGAAAGT
GACAATGAAATGTTCGTAGTACAACGCGAACACGCAGTTGCCAAGTTCGCCGGGCTTGGTGGTGGGATGG
ACGAGCTGTACAAGGCCCTAGAGCAGTCCCAGCCCATCCTCAACACCAAGGAGATGGCCCCGCAGAGCAA
GCCTCCAGAGGAGCTGGAGATGAGCAGCATGCCCAGCCCCGTGGCCCCTCTGCCCGCACGCACGGAGGGC
GTCATCGACATGCGGAGCATGTCCAGCATTGACAGCTTCATCAGCTGTGCCACGGACTTCCCTGAAGCCA
CCAGATTCTAA
